>Addgene plasmid #87277 | pRS414 Hsh155 P369E | addgene full sequence | sequence record 189175 | Addgene NGS Result
TCGCGCGTTTCGGTGATGACGGTGAAAACCTCTGACACATGCAGCTCCCGGAGACGGTCACAGCTTGTCT
GTAAGCGGATGCCGGGAGCAGACAAGCCCGTCAGGGCGCGTCAGCGGGTGTTGGCGGGTGTCGGGGCTGG
CTTAACTATGCGGCATCAGAGCAGATTGTACTGAGAGTGCACCATAGATCACGACATTACTATATATATA
ATATAGGAAGCATTTAATAGAACAGCATCGTAATATATGTGTACTTTGCAGTTATGACGCCAGATGGCAG
TAGTGGAAGATATTCTTTATTGAAAAATAGCTTGTCACCTTACGTACAATCTTGATCCGGAGCTTTTCTT
TTTTTGCCGATTAAGAATTAATTCGGTCGAAAAAAGAAAAGGAGAGGGCCAAGAGGGAGGGCATTGGTGA
CTATTGAGCACGTGAGTATACGTGATTAAGCACACAAAGGCAGCTTGGAGTATGTCTGTTATTAATTTCA
CAGGTAGTTCTGGTCCATTGGTGAAAGTTTGCGGCTTGCAGAGCACAGAGGCCGCAGAATGTGCTCTAGA
TTCCGATGCTGACTTGCTGGGTATTATATGTGTGCCCAATAGAAAGAGAACAATTGACCCGGTTATTGCA
AGGAAAATTTCAAGTCTTGTAAAAGCATATAAAAATAGTTCAGGCACTCCGAAATACTTGGTTGGCGTGT
TTCGTAATCAACCTAAGGAGGATGTTTTGGCTCTGGTCAATGATTACGGCATTGATATCGTCCAACTGCA
TGGAGATGAGTCGTGGCAAGAATACCAAGAGTTCCTCGGTTTGCCAGTTATTAAAAGACTCGTATTTCCA
AAAGACTGCAACATACTACTCAGTGCAGCTTCACAGAAACCTCATTCGTTTATTCCCTTGTTTGATTCAG
AAGCAGGTGGGACAGGTGAACTTTTGGATTGGAACTCGATTTCTGACTGGGTTGGAAGGCAAGAGAGCCC
CGAAAGCTTACATTTTATGTTAGCTGGTGGACTGACGCCAGAAAATGTTGGTGATGCGCTTAGATTAAAT
GGCGTTATTGGTGTTGATGTAAGCGGAGGTGTGGAGACAAATGGTGTAAAAGACTCTAACAAAATAGCAA
ATTTCGTCAAAAATGCTAAGAAATAGGTTATTACTGAGTAGTATTTATTTAAGTATTGTTTGTGCACTTG
CCGATCTATGCGGTGTGAAATACCGCACAGATGCGTAAGGAGAAAATACCGCATCAGGAAATTGTAAGCG
TTAATATTTTGTTAAAATTCGCGTTAAATTTTTGTTAAATCAGCTCATTTTTTAACCAATAGGCCGAAAT
CGGCAAAATCCCTTATAAATCAAAAGAATAGACCGAGATAGGGT
[37 nt withheld, positions 1375-1411]
AAAGAACGTGGACTCCAACGTCAAAGG
[49 nt withheld, positions 1439-1487]
T
[91 nt withheld, positions 1489-1579]
G
[124 nt withheld, positions 1581-1704]
CCATTCGCCATTCAGGCTGCGCAACTGTTGGGAAGGGCGATCGGTGCGGGCCTCTTCGCTATTACGCCAG
CTGGCGAAAGGGGGATGTGCTGCAAGGCGATTAAGTTGGGTAACGCCAGGGTTTTCCCAGTCACGACGTT
GTAAAACGACGGCCAGTGAGCGCGCGTAATACGACTCACTATAGGGCGAATTGGGTACCGGGCCCCCCCC
TCGAGCATGTACTTTCCGCCTAACTACCATCACCTGTCTTTATTTATTCCGCTGACAGATATGCACAACC
AATTATCGTCTCTTGAAAGCTTTTTAGACGTGATTGCTGTTATTTGGCACGTTGTTAGTATTTAAGCTTA
TTCGGGTTTGCATTGATATTTGCCCGAGCAGAAATCTCCTTCTCGATGAGTTAGAACTGAAACATCTCTT
CAATTACTTATACATAATAAACATAGAAAGCCAGGACCTGTCATCATGAGTCATCCGATTCAATTTGTAA
ACGCTAATAATAGCGATAAGAGCCACCAATTAGGCGGTCAATATTCTATTCCTCAGGATTTGAGGGAAAA
CCTGCAGAAAGAAGCTGCACGTATTGGTGAGAACGAAAAAGATGTGCTACAGGAAAAAATGGAAACTAGG
ACAGTGCAAAATCGAGAGGATTCATACCACAAAAGAAGGTTTGATATGAAGTTTGAGCCGGATTCCGATA
CACAAACTGTTACGTCTTCAGAAAATACCCAAGACGCTGTCGTGCCAAGGAAAAGAAAATCTCGTTGGGA
TGTAAAAGGGTACGAGCCACCTGATGAATCTTCAACAGCGGTCAAAGAAAACTCTGATAGTGCTTTGGTT
AATGTAGAAGGAATCCATGATTTGATGTTTTTTAAACCTTCTGACCATAAATATTTCGCCGACGTTATAT
CCAAAAAACCCATAGATGAGTTAAATAAGGATGAAAAGAAAGAAAGAACCCTGTCGATGTTACTTCTGAA
AATAAAAAATGGCAATACAGCGAGTAGGAGGACTTCTATGCGGATTTTAACCGATAAAGCTGTTACATTT
GGTCCAGAAATGATATTTAACCGCTTATTGCCCATATTACTAGACAGAAGTTTGGAAGACCAGGAAAGAC
ATCTAATGATCAAGACCATAGATCGCGTCCTTTACCAGCTAGGAGATTTAACAAAACCTTACGTTCACAA
AATACTTGTAGTAGCTGCCCCATTGCTAATAGATGAAGATCCAATGGTTCGTTCAACAGGCCAGGAGATA
ATCACCAATCTGTCTACAGTCGCTGGCCTAAAAACCATTCTAACAGTAATGAGACCTGATATTGAGAATG
AGGATGAGTATGTTAGAAATGTAACTTCAAGAGCGGCGGCTGTGGTGGCAAAAGCCCTTGGTGTTAATCA
ATTGCTTCCTTTCATCAATGCAGCATGCCACTCACGGAAGTCTTGGAAAGCAAGGCATACTGGCATAAAA
ATTGTGCAGCAAATAGGTATACTTTTGGGAATAGGTGTCTTGAATCATCTTACTGGGCTGATGAGTTGTA
TCAAAGACTGCCTAATGGATGATCACGTTGAAGTGCGAATTGTTACAGCACATACTTTATCAACACTAGC
AGAAAATTCTTATCCATATGGTATCGAAGTTTTCAACGTTGTACTGGAGCCATTATGGAAGGGTATAAGA
AGTCATCGTGGTAAAGTGCTATCTTCTTTTTTAAAAGCTGTTGGATCTATGATCCCATTGATGGACCCAG
AGTATGCCGGTTATTATACCACAGAAGCAATGAGAATAATTAGACGTGAATTCGACTCTCCCGATGATGA
AATGAAAAAGACCATTCTTTTAGTATTACAAAAATGTAGCGCTGTAGAATCCATAACGCCAAAATTTCTG
AGAGAAGAAATCGCGCCAGAATTCTTTCAAAAATTTTGGGTCAGACGAGTGGCATTGGATAGACCATTAA
ACAAAGTTGTTACATATACTACTGTTACATTAGCAAAGAAATTAGGTTGTTCTTATACCATTGATAAATT
ATTAACACCATTGAGAGATGAAGCTGAGCCGTTCAGAACAATGGCTGTCCATGCTGTTACTAGAACAGTA
AACTTATTAGGGACAGCAGATTTAGATGAGAGATTAGAAACGAGGCTTATTGATGCGCTCTTGATAGCAT
TTCAAGAACAAACAAATAGTGATTCTATAATCTTTAAAGGGTTTGGGGCAGTGACGGTGTCACTTGACAT
CCGTATGAAACCGTTTTTAGCACCCATTGTGAGTACGATTTTAAATCATTTAAAGCATAAAACTCCCTTG
GTTCGTCAACATGCAGCAGATCTATGTGCCATACTAATACCAGTCATCAAGAACTGTCACGAATTCGAAA
TGTTGAATAAATTGAACATTATATTGTATGAATCCTTAGGCGAAGTATATCCAGAGGTATTAGGTTCTAT
AATCAACGCTATGTACTGTATTACTAGCGTAATGGATTTGGATAAACTACAACCTCCTATTAATCAAATT
TTACCAACCTTAACTCCAATTTTAAGAAACAAGCATAGAAAAGTCGAAGTAAACACTATCAAATTTGTTG
GACTTATTGGTAAATTAGCACCTACCTATGCACCTCCTAAAGAATGGATGAGAATATGTTTTGAACTATT
AGAACTTTTGAAAAGTACAAATAAAGAAATAAGAAGATCAGCAAATGCCACGTTTGGATTCATTGCTGAA
GCAATTGGACCTCACGATGTTCTTGTTGCGTTATTGAACAATTTAAAGGTTCAAGAACGTCAGTTACGTG
TATGCACGGCTGTTGCTATCGGTATCGTTGCTAAAGTGTGTGGTCCTTACAACGTGCTGCCAGTAATCAT
GAATGAATACACAACACCAGAGACTAATGTTCAAAACGGTGTTCTCAAGGCCATGTCATTCATGTTTGAG
TACATTGGTAACATGTCTAAGGATTACATATACTTCATAACACCATTATTAGAAGATGCACTCACCGATA
GGGATTTAGTTCATCGTCAGACAGCGTCGAACGTAATAACCCACTTAGCTTTAAACTGTTCAGGTACAGG
TCACGAAGATGCCTTCATTCATTTAATGAATCTTCTAATACCCAATATTTTTGAAACTTCACCACATGCT
ATTATGCGTATTTTAGAAGGTTTGGAGGCACTGAGTCAAGCTCTTGGCCCTGGACTATTCATGAACTACA
TATGGGCAGGATTGTTCCATCCAGCGAAGAATGTAAGGAAAGCATTTTGGAGGGTGTATAATAACATGTA
CGTAATGTACCAGGACGCCATGGTACCTTTTTACCCCGTTACACCAGACAACAATGAAGAATATATAGAA
GAACTGGATTTAGTTCTGTGAATATATATAGAGCATATAAATAACCACAACTTGTAAGAATATTTTACTT
GACACACCTATATCATCACGTCACGATGCCTTCATAGATTATGATGAAATATAAACAGAACCTGCTATTG
GAAAAAAAAGGGCAGGAAAAAATTTTGTGAAAGTGAGTAAAAGAAAGATGAAGAGCGAGACATGGATAAT
AAGAAATAGATGTCACTAATGGACAATTGGAAGACTGATATGGAAAGTTACGATGAAGGAGGAGCTCCAG
CTTTTGTTCCCTTTAGTGAGGGTTAATTGCGCGCTTGGCGTAATCATGGTCATAGCTGTTTCCTGTGTGA
AATTGTTATCCGCTCACAATTCCACACAACATACGAGCCGGAAGCATAAAGTGTAAAGCCTGGGGTGCCT
AATGAGTGAGCTAACTCACATTAATTGCGTTGCGCTCACTGCCCGCTTTCCAGTCGGGAAACCTGTCGTG
CCAGCTGCATTAATGAATCGGCCAACGCGCGGGGAGAGGCGGTTTGCGTATTGGGCGCTCTTCCGCTTCC
TCGCTCACTGACTCGCTGCGCTCGGTCGTTCGGCTGCGGCGAGCGGTATCAGCTCACTCAAAGGCGGTAA
TACGGTTATCCACAGAATCAGGGGATAACGCAGGAAAGAACATGTGAGCAAAAGGCCAGCAAAAGGCCAG
GAACCGTAAAAAGGCCGCGTTGCTGGCGTTTTTCCATAGGCTCCGCCCCCCTGACGAGCATCACAAAAAT
CGACGCTCAAGTCAGAGGTGGCGAAACCCGACAGGACTATAAAGATACCAGGCGTTTCCCCCTGGAAGCT
CCCTCGTGCGCTCTCCTGTTCCGACCCTGCCGCTTACCGGATACCTGTCCGCCTTTCTCCCTTCGGGAAG
CGTGGCGCTTTCTCATAGCTCACGCTGTAGGTATCTCAGTTCGGTGTAGGTCGTTCGCTCCAAGCTGGGC
TGTGTGCACGAACCCCCCGTTCAGCCCGACCGCTGCGCCTTATCCGGTAACTATCGTCTTGAGTCCAACC
CGGTAAGACACGACTTATCGCCACTGGCAGCAGCCACTGGTAACAGGATTAGCAGAGCGAGGTATGTAGG
CGGTGCTACAGAGTTCTTGAAGTGGTGGCCTAACTACGGCTACACTAGAAGAACAGTATTTGGTATCTGC
GCTCTGCTGAAGCCAGTTACCTTCGGAAAAAGAGTTGGTAGCTCTTGATCCGGCAAACAAACCACCGCTG
GTAGCGGTGGTTTTTTTGTTTGCAAGCAGCAGATTACGCGCAGAAAAAAAGGATCTCAAGAAGATCCTTT
GATCTTTTCTACGGGGTCTGACGCTCAGTGGAACGAAAACTCACGTTAAGGGATTTTGGTCATGAGATTA
TCAAAAAGGATCTTCACCTAGATCCTTTTAAATTAAAAATGAAGTTTTAAATCAATCTAAAGTATATATG
AGTAAACTTGGTCTGACAGTTACCAATGCTTAATCAGTGAGGCACCTATCTCAGCGATCTGTCTATTTCG
TTCATCCATAGTTGCCTGACTCCCCGTCGTGTAGATAACTACGATACGGGAGGGCTTACCATCTGGCCCC
AGTGCTGCAATGATACCGCGAGACCCACGCTCACCGGCTCCAGATTTATCAGCAATAAACCAGCCAGCCG
GAAGGGCCGAGCGCAGAAGTGGTCCTGCAACTTTATCCGCCTCCATCCAGTCTATTAATTGTTGCCGGGA
AGCTAGAGTAAGTAGTTCGCCAGTTAATAGTTTGCGCAACGTTGTTGCCATTGCTACAGGCATCGTGGTG
TCACGCTCGTCGTTTGGTATGGCTTCATTCAGCTCCGGTTCCCAACGATCAAGGCGAGTTACATGATCCC
CCATGTTGTGCAAAAAAGCGGTTAGCTCCTTCGGTCCTCCGATCGTTGTCAGAAGTAAGTTGGCCGCAGT
GTTATCACTCATGGTTATGGCAGCACTGCATAATTCTCTTACTGTCATGCCATCCGTAAGATGCTTTTCT
GTGACTGGTGAGTACTCAACCAAGTCATTCTGAGAATAGTGTATGCGGCGACCGAGTTGCTCTTGCCCGG
CGTCAATACGGGATAATACCGCGCCACATAGCAGAACTTTAAAAGTGCTCATCATTGGAAAACGTTCTTC
GGGGCGAAAACTCTCAAGGATCTTACCGCTGTTGAGATCCAGTTCGATGTAACCCACTCGTGCACCCAAC
TGATCTTCAGCATCTTTTACTTTCACCAGCGTTTCTGGGTGAGCAAAAACAGGAAGGCAAAATGCCGCAA
AAAAGGGAATAAGGGCGACACGGAAATGTTGAATACTCATACTCTTCCTTTTTCAATATTATTGAAGCAT
TTATCAGGGTTATTGTCTCATGAGCGGATACATATTTGAATGTATTTAGAAAAATAAACAAATAGGGGTT
CCGCGCACATTTCCCCGAAAAGTGCCACCTGGGTCCTTTTCATCACGTGCTATAAAAATAATTATAATTT
AAATTTTTTAATATAAATATATAAATTAAAAATAGAAAGTAAAAAAAGAAATTAAAGAAAAAATAGTTTT
TGTTTTCCGAAGATGTAAAAGACTCTAGGGGGATCGCCAACAAATACTACCTTTTATCTTGCTCTTCCTG
CTCTCAGGTATTAATGCCGAATTGTTTCATCTTGTCTGTGTAGAAGACCACACACGAAAATCCTGTGATT
TTACATTTTACTTATCGTTAATCGAATGTATATCTATTTAATCTGCTTTTCTTGTCTAATAAATATATAT
GTAAAGTACGCTTTTTGTTGAAATTTTTTAAACCTTTGTTTATTTTTTTTTCTTCATTCCGTAACTCTTC
TACCTTCTTTATTTACTTTCTAAAATCCAAATACAAAACATAAAAATAAATAAACACAGAGTAAATTCCC
AAATTATTCCATCATTAAAAGATACGAGGCGCGTGTAAGTTACAGGCAAGCGATCCGTCTAAGAAACCAT
TATTATCATGACATTAACCTATAAAAATAGGCGTATCACGAGGCCCTTTCGTC
Features (pLannotate 1.2.2; 19 found; start..end, strand, type, name):
    137..186     +  misc_feature   bom (fragment): basis of mobility region from pBR322
    324..471     +  promoter       TRP1 promoter: S. cerevisiae TRP1
    472..1146    +  CDS            TRP1: phosphoribosylanthranilate isomerase, required for tryptophan biosynthesis; S. cerevisiae TRP1; yeast auxotrophic marker
   1197..1248    +  misc_feature   bom (fragment): basis of mobility region from pBR322
   1276..1704    -  rep_origin     f1 ori (sequence partly withheld): f1 bacteriophage origin of replication; arrow indicates direction of (+) strand synthesis
   1708..1863    -  CDS            lacZα (fragment): LacZα fragment of β-galactosidase; lacZ fragment
   1871..1889    +  promoter       T7 promoter: promoter for bacteriophage T7 RNA polymerase
   2170..5082    +  CDS            HSH155: SF3B1_YEAST - Experimental evidence at protein level: Swiss-Prot protein existence level 1. Contacts pre-mRNA on both sides of the branch site early in spliceosome assembly. From Saccharomyces cerevisiae (strain ATCC 204508 / S288c) (Baker's yeast).
   5284..5337    +  CDS            ABZ2 (fragment): PABC_YEAST - Experimental evidence at protein level: Swiss-Prot protein existence level 1. Converts 4-amino-4-deoxychorismate into 4-aminobenzoate (PABA) and pyruvate. From Saccharomyces cerevisiae (strain ATCC 204508 / S288c) (Baker's yeast).
   5354..5372    -  promoter       T3 promoter: promoter for bacteriophage T3 RNA polymerase
   5417..5433    -  protein_bind   lac operator: The lac repressor binds to the lac operator to inhibit transcription in E. coli. This inhibition can be relieved by adding lactose or isopropyl-β-D-thiogalactopyranoside (IPTG). lac repressor encoded by lacI
   5441..5471    -  promoter       lac promoter: promoter for the E. coli lac operon
   5486..5507    -  protein_bind   CAP binding site: CAP binding activates transcription in the presence of cAMP. E. coli catabolite activator protein
   5520..5612    -  CDS            lacI (fragment): lac repressor; lacI; The lac repressor binds to the lac operator to inhibit transcription in E. coli. This inhibition can be relieved by adding lactose or isopropyl-β-D-thiogalactopyranoside (IPTG).
   5795..6383    -  rep_origin     ori: high-copy-number ColE1/pMB1/pBR322/pUC origin of replication
   6554..7414    -  CDS            AmpR: β-lactamase; bla; confers resistance to ampicillin, carbenicillin, and related antibiotics
   7415..7519    -  promoter       AmpR promoter: bla
   7556..8059    +  misc_feature   CEN/ARS: S. cerevisiae CEN6 centromere fused to an autonomously replicating sequence
   8127..35      +  CDS            rop (fragment) (across the origin): Rop protein, which maintains plasmids at low copy number; rop
