[The description below was written by a language model from this plasmid's Addgene catalogue record and pLannotate feature annotations shown in this document.]
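Description:
pRS414 Hsh155 P369E is a yeast–E. coli shuttle plasmid built on the pRS414 backbone, a centromeric vector of about 8.1 kb in its final form. In Saccharomyces cerevisiae it is maintained through a CEN6/ARS element, which supports stable, low-copy segregation, and it is selected through the TRP1 auxotrophic marker expressed from its own promoter. In E. coli it replicates from a high-copy ColE1/pUC-type origin and confers ampicillin resistance through the β-lactamase gene. An f1 origin is also present. The polylinker region retains the usual pRS/pBluescript-derived elements: a disrupted lacZα fragment with the lac promoter and operator, and flanking T7 and T3 promoters.

The payload is a roughly 3.4 kb S. cerevisiae genomic fragment carrying HSH155 (YMR288W), cloned between SacI and XhoI sites that were both preserved. HSH155 is the yeast orthologue of SF3b1, a spliceosome component that contacts the pre-mRNA around the branch site early in assembly. The annotated coding sequence spans about 2.9 kb and carries the P369E substitution. The record names no heterologous yeast promoter. The insert includes several hundred base pairs upstream of the open reading frame and downstream sequence that reaches a short fragment of the ABZ2 gene. This arrangement suggests that expression relies on flanking native sequence, though the record does not say so explicitly.

According to the deposit, the plasmid expresses the Hsh155 P369E variant in yeast. The associated publication examines how SF3b1 mutations linked to myelodysplastic syndromes affect the fidelity of branch site selection during splicing.
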