Addgene plasmid #87277: pRS414 Hsh155 P369E
Purpose: Encodes Hsh155 P369E for expression in yeast
Depositing lab: Aaron Hoskins. Depositing organization: University of Wisconsin, Madison. Publication: SF3b1 mutations associated with myelodysplastic syndromes alter the fidelity of branchsite selection in yeast. Carrocci TJ, Zoerner DM, Paulson JC, Hoskins AA. Nucleic Acids Res. 2017 Jan 6. pii: gkw1349. doi: 10.1093/nar/gkw1349. PubMed 28062854.
Backbone
  Vector backbone: pRS414
  Backbone manufacturer: ATCC
  Backbone size w/o insert (bp): 4788
  Total vector size (bp): 8124
  Vector type: Bacterial Expression, Yeast Expression
  Selectable markers: TRP1
Growth in bacteria
  Bacterial resistance: Ampicillin, 100 μg/mL
  Growth temperature: 37°C
  Growth strain: DH5alpha
  Copy number: Unknown
Gene/Insert
  Gene/Insert name: HSH155
  Species: S. cerevisiae (budding yeast)
  Insert size (bp): 3426
  Mutation: P369E
  GenBank ID: NP_014015.1
  Entrez Gene: HSH155 (a.k.a. YMR288W)
  Cloning method: Restriction Enzyme; 5′ cloning site SacI (not destroyed); 3′ cloning site XhoI (not destroyed)
  Sequencing primers: 5′ TGTAAAACGACGGCCAGT; 3′ CAGGAAACAGCTATGAC
Terms and licenses: Academic/Nonprofit Terms; Industry Terms: Not Available to Industry
How to cite: pRS414 Hsh155 P369E was a gift from Aaron Hoskins (Addgene plasmid # 87277 ; http://n2t.net/addgene:87277 ; RRID:Addgene_87277)
